Addgene plasmid #185953: pProbe_CUSPER
Purpose: broad host plasmid that can be used to construct reproductive success bioreporter
Depositing lab: Mitja Remus-Emsermann. Depositing organization: Freie Universitaet Berlin. Publication: Metabolic resource overlap impacts competition among phyllosphere bacteria. Schlechter RO, Kear EJ, Bernach M, Remus DM, Remus-Emsermann MNP. ISME J. 2023 Sep;17(9):1445-1454. doi: 10.1038/s41396-023-01459-0. Epub 2023 Jun 24. PubMed 37355740.
Backbone
  Vector backbone: Unspecified
  Vector type: Bacterial Expression
Growth in bacteria
  Bacterial resistance: Kanamycin and Gentamicin, 50 & 10 μg/mL
  Growth temperature: 37°C
  Growth strain: Takara Stellar
  Copy number: High Copy
Gene/Insert
  Gene/Insert name: Unspecified
  Species: Synthetic
  Cloning method: Gibson Cloning
Terms and licenses: Academic/Nonprofit Terms; Industry Terms: Not Available to Industry
Depositor comments: Please visit https://www.biorxiv.org/content/10.1101/2022.01.20.477054v1 for bioRxiv preprint.
How to cite: pProbe_CUSPER was a gift from Mitja Remus-Emsermann (Addgene plasmid # 185953 ; http://n2t.net/addgene:185953 ; RRID:Addgene_185953)
