[The description below was written by a language model from this plasmid's Addgene catalogue record and pLannotate feature annotations shown in this document.]
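Description:
pProbe_CUSPER is an 8.7 kb broad-host-range bacterial expression plasmid intended for building reproductive-success bioreporters. The catalogue lists neither a backbone nor an insert name, but the feature table shows that replication relies on the pBBR1 oriV together with its cognate Rep protein, a system from Bordetella bronchiseptica that functions in many Gram-negative bacteria. This fits the stated broad-host purpose. Selection uses two markers: a Tn5-derived neo (nptII) gene conferring kanamycin resistance, flanked by remnants of ble and the Tn5 transposase, and an aacC1 gentamicin acetyltransferase gene downstream of a class 1 integron Pc promoter. Short fragments annotated as CmR, TcR, lacZα and M13 ori, along with a T7 promoter, appear to be vestiges of earlier cloning steps rather than functional parts.

The payload is an inducible green fluorescent protein cassette. A reading frame annotated as an mClover3-like fragment lies downstream of two lac operators and ends at a lambda t0 terminator. The promoter driving it is not annotated. A full-length lacI gene under the strong lacIq promoter is carried on the same plasmid, so repression does not depend on the host genotype and expression should be relieved by IPTG. Several tandem rrnB T1 terminators, a typical insulation arrangement, shield the cassettes from read-through transcription.

The record does not explain how the reporter works. One plausible principle is that cells are loaded with fluorescent protein under induction and synthesis then stops when the inducer is removed. The signal would then be diluted at each division, so residual single-cell fluorescence would indicate the number of divisions. The associated publication concerns competition among phyllosphere (leaf-surface) bacteria.
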