Features (pLannotate 1.2.2; 25 found; start..end, strand, type, name):
     97..183     +  terminator     rrnB T1 terminator: Escherichia coli rrnB; transcription terminator T1 from the E. coli rrnB gene
    233..349     -  CDS            CmR (fragment): chloramphenicol acetyltransferase; cat; confers resistance to chloramphenicol
    349..501     -  CDS            ble (fragment): BLE_KLEPN - Experimental evidence at protein level: Swiss-Prot protein existence level 1. Binding protein with a strong affinity to the bleomycin family of antibiotics. Binds to CL990; an antimitotic-antibiotic compound. From Klebsiella pneumoniae.
    525..1316    -  CDS            neo: KKA2_KLEPN - Also known as kan, nptII. Experimental evidence at protein level: Swiss-Prot protein existence level 1. Resistance to kanamycin, neomycin, paromomycin, ribostamycin, butirosin and gentamicin B. From Klebsiella pneumoniae.
   1348..1632    -  CDS            tnpA (fragment): TN5P_ECOLX - Also known as tnp. Experimental evidence at protein level: Swiss-Prot protein existence level 1. Mediates transposition of transposon Tn5 by a 'cut and paste' mechanism. First, the monomeric transposase binds the 19 bp inverted DNA repeats flanking the transposon. Then, dimerization of the DNA- bound transposase creates a synaptic DNA complex. After nicking of the first DNA strand, excision of the transposon proceeds through a series of intermediates. The transposase then mediates the insertion of the transposon at a new site by strand transfer. The activity of the wild- type tran
   2796..3567    +  rep_origin     pBBR1 oriV: replication origin of the broad-host-range plasmid pBBR1 from Bordetella bronchiseptica; requires the pBBR1 Rep protein for replication
   3568..4230    +  CDS            pBBR1 Rep: replication protein for the broad-host-range plasmid pBBR1 from Bordetella bronchiseptica
   4291..4360    +  CDS            TcR (fragment): tetracycline efflux protein; tet; confers resistance to tetracycline
   4690..4721    -  CDS            CmR (fragment): chloramphenicol acetyltransferase confers resistance to chloramphenicol
   4721..4798    +  rep_origin     M13 ori (fragment): M13 bacteriophage origin of replication; arrow indicates direction of (+) strand synthesis
   4802..4957    -  CDS            lacZα (fragment): LacZα fragment of β-galactosidase; lacZ fragment
   4965..4983    +  promoter       T7 promoter: promoter for bacteriophage T7 RNA polymerase
   5026..5112    +  terminator     rrnB T1 terminator: Escherichia coli rrnB; transcription terminator T1 from the E. coli rrnB gene
   5209..5295    +  terminator     rrnB T1 terminator: Escherichia coli rrnB; transcription terminator T1 from the E. coli rrnB gene
   5392..5478    +  terminator     rrnB T1 terminator: Escherichia coli rrnB; transcription terminator T1 from the E. coli rrnB gene
   5575..5661    +  terminator     rrnB T1 terminator: Escherichia coli rrnB; transcription terminator T1 from the E. coli rrnB gene
   5759..5787    +  promoter       Pc promoter: intI1 (promoter lies within the coding sequence); class 1 integron promoter
   5976..6509    +  CDS            GmR: gentamycin acetyltransferase; aacC1; confers resistance to gentamycin
   6510..6587    +  promoter       lacIq promoter: lacI (mutant); In the lacIq allele, a single base change in the promoter boosts expression of the lacI gene about 10-fold.
   6588..7670    +  CDS            lacI: lac repressor; lacI; The lac repressor binds to the lac operator to inhibit transcription in E. coli. This inhibition can be relieved by adding lactose or isopropyl-β-D-thiogalactopyranoside (IPTG).
   7671..7765    -  terminator     lambda t0 terminator: transcription terminator from phage lambda
   7782..8497    -  CDS            mClover3 (fragment): bright green-yellow fluorescent protein derived from mClover2, with improved photostability (Bajar et al., 2003) mammalian codon-optimized
   8535..8551    -  protein_bind   lac operator: The lac repressor binds to the lac operator to inhibit transcription in E. coli. This inhibition can be relieved by adding lactose or isopropyl-β-D-thiogalactopyranoside (IPTG). lac repressor encoded by lacI
   8568..8584    -  protein_bind   lac operator: The lac repressor binds to the lac operator to inhibit transcription in E. coli. This inhibition can be relieved by adding lactose or isopropyl-β-D-thiogalactopyranoside (IPTG). lac repressor encoded by lacI
   8698..32      +  CDS            CmR (fragment) (across the origin): chloramphenicol acetyltransferase; cat; confers resistance to chloramphenicol
>Addgene plasmid #185953 | pProbe_CUSPER | addgene full sequence | sequence record 378619 | Addgene NGS Result
AGTACTGCGATGAGTGGCAGGGCGGGGCGTAATTTTTTTAAGGCAGTTATTGGTGCCCTTAAACGCCTGG
GGTAATGACTCTCTAGCTTGAGGCATCAAATAAAACGAAAGGCTCAGTCGAAAGACTGGGCCTTTCGTTT
TATCTGTTGTTTGTCGGTGAACGCTCTCCTGAGTAGGACAAATCCGCCGCTAGGAGCTTGCGGCCGCCAG
TGTGATGGATATCTGCATAAAAACTGTTGTAATTCATTAAGCATTCTGCCGACATGGAAGCCATCACAAA
CGGCATGATGAACCTGAATCGCCAGCGGCATCAGCACCTTGTCGCCTTGCGTATAATATTTGCCCATGGG
GGTGGGCGAAGAACTCCAGCATGAGATCCCCGCGCTGGAGGATCATCCAGCCGGCGTCCCGGAAAACGAT
TCCGAAGCCCAACCTTTCATAGAAGGCGGCGGTGGAATCGAAATCTCGTGATGGCAGGTTGGGCGTCGCT
TGGTCGGTCATTTCGAACCCCAGAGTCCCGCTCAGAAGAACTCGTCAAGAAGGCGATAGAAGGCGATGCG
CTGCGAATCGGGAGCGGCGATACCGTAAAGCACGAGGAAGCGGTCAGCCCATTCGCCGCCAAGCTCTTCA
GCAATATCACGGGTAGCCAACGCTATGTCCTGATAGCGGTCCGCCACACCCAGCCGGCCACAGTCGATGA
ATCCAGAAAAGCGGCCATTTTCCACCATGATATTCGGCAAGCAGGCATCGCCATGGGTCACGACGAGATC
CTCGCCGTCGGGCATGCGCGCCTTGAGCCTGGCGAACAGTTCGGCTGGCGCGAGCCCCTGATGCTCTTCG
TCCAGATCATCCTGATCGACAAGACCGGCTTCCATCCGAGTACGTGCTCGCTCGATGCGATGTTTCGCTT
GGTGGTCGAATGGGCAGGTAGCCGGATCAAGCGTATGCAGCCGCCGCATTGCATCAGCCATGATGGATAC
TTTCTCGGCAGGAGCAAGGTGAGATGACAGGAGATCCTGCCCCGGCACTTCGCCCAATAGCAGCCAGTCC
CTTCCCGCTTCAGTGACAACGTCGAGCACAGCTGCGCAAGGAACGCCCGTCGTGGCCAGCCACGATAGCC
GCGCTGCCTCGTCCTGCAGTTCATTCAGGGCACCGGACAGGTCGGTCTTGACAAAAAGAACCGGGCGCCC
CTGCGCTGACAGCCGGAACACGGCGGCATCAGAGCAGCCGATTGTCTGTTGTGCCCAGTCATAGCCGAAT
AGCCTCTCCACCCAAGCGGCCGGAGAACCTGCGTGCAATCCATCTTGTTCAATCATGCGAAACGATCCTC
ATCCTGTCTCTTGATCAGATCTTGATCCCCTGCGCCATCAGATCCTTGGCGGCAAGAAAGCCATCCAGTT
TACTTTGCAGGGCTTCCCAACCTTACCAGAGGGCGCCCCAGCTGGCAATTCCGGTTCGCTTGCTGTCCAT
AAAACCGCCCAGTCTAGCTATCGCCATGTAAGCCCACTGCAAGCTACCTGCTTTCTCTTTGCGCTTGCGT
TTTCCCTTGTCCAGATAGCCCAGTAGCTGACATTCATCCCAGGTGGCACTTTTCGGGGAAATGTGCGCGC
CCGCGTTCCTGCTGGCGCTGGGCCTGTTTCTGGCGCTGGACTTCCCGCTGTTCCGTCAGCAGCTTTTCGC
CCACGGCCTTGATGATCGCGGCGGCCTTGGCCTGCATATCCCGATTCAACGGCCCCAGGGCGTCCAGAAC
GGGCTTCAGGCGCTCCCGAAGGTCTCGGGCCGTCTCTTGGGCTTGATCGGCCTTCTTGCGCATCTCACGC
GCTCCTGCGGCGGCCTGTAGGGCAGGCTCATACCCCTGCCGAACCGCTTTTGTCAGCCGGTCGGCCACGG
CTTCCGGCGTCTCAACGCGCTTTGAGATTCCCAGCTTTTCGGCCAATCCCTGCGGTGCATAGGCGCGTGG
CTCGACCGCTTGCGGGCTGATGGTGACGTGGCCCACTGGTGGCCGCTCCAGGGCCTCGTAGAACGCCTGA
ATGCGCGTGTGACGTGCCTTGCTGCCCTCGATGCCCCGTTGCAGCCCTAGATCGGCCACAGCGGCCGCAA
ACGTGGTCTGGTCGCGGGTCATCTGCGCTTTGTTGCCGATGAACTCCTTGGCCGACAGCCTGCCGTCCTG
CGTCAGCGGCACCACGAACGCGGTCATGTGCGGGCTGGTTTCGTCACGGTGGATGCTGGCCGTCACGATG
CGATCCGCCCCGTACTTGTCCGCCAGCCACTTGTGCGCCTTCTCGAAGAACGCCGCCTGCTGTTCTTGGC
TGGCCGACTTCCACCATTCCGGGCTGGCCGTCATGACGTACTCGACCGCCAACACAGCGTCCTTGCGCCG
CTTCTCTGGCAGCAACTCGCGCAGTCGGCCCATCGCTTCATCGGTGCTGCTGGCCGCCCAGTGCTCGTTC
TCTGGCGTCCTGCTGGCGTCAGCGTTGGGCGTCTCGCGCTCGCGGTAGGCGTGCTTGAGACTGGCCGCCA
CGTTGCCCATTTTCGCCAGCTTCTTGCATCGCATGATCGCGTATGCCGCCATGCCTGCCCCTCCCTTTTG
GTGTCCAACCGGCTCGACGGGGGCAGCGCAAGGCGGTGCCTCCGGCGGGCCACTCAATGCTTGAGTATAC
TCACTAGACTTTGCTTCGCAAAGTCGTGACCGCCTACGGCGGCTGCGGCGCCCTACGGGCTTGCTCTCCG
GGCTTCGCCCTGCGCGGTCGCTGCGCTCCCTTGCCAGCCCGTGGATATGTGGACGATGGCCGCGAGCGGC
CACCGGCTGGCTCGCTTCGCTCGGCCCGTGGACAACCCTGCTGGACAAGCTGATGGACAGGCTGCGCCTG
CCCACGAGCTTGACCACAGGGATTGCCCACCGGCTACCCAGCCTTCGACCACATACCCACCGGCTCCAAC
TGCGCGGCCTGCGGCCTTGCCCCATCAATTTTTTTAATTTTCTCTGGGGAAAAGCCTCCGGCCTGCGGCC
TGCGCGCTTCGCTTGCCGGTTGGACACCAAGTGGAAGGCGGGTCAAGGCTCGCGCAGCGACCGCGCAGCG
GCTTGGCCTTGACGCGCCTGGAACGACCCAAGCCTATGCGAGTGGGGGCAGTCGAAGGGCGAAGCCCGCC
CGCCTGCCCCCCGAGCCTCACGGCGGCGAGTGCGGGGGTTCCAAGGGGGCAGCGCCACCTTGGGCAAGGC
CGAAGGCCGCGCAGTCGATCAACAAGCCCCGGAGGGGCCACTTTTTGCCGGAGGGGGAGCCGCGCCGAAG
GCGTGGGGGAACCCCGCAGGGGTGCCCTTCTTTGGGCACCAAAGAACTAGATATAGGGCGAAATGCGAAA
GACTTAAAAATCAACAACTTAAAAAAGGGGGGTACGCAACAGCTCATTGCGGCACCCCCCGCAATAGCTC
ATTGCGTAGGTTAAAGAAAATCTGTAATTGACTGCCACTTTTACGCAACGCATAATTGTTGTCGCGCTGC
CGAAAAGTTGCAGCTGATTGCGCATGGTGCCGCAACCGTGCGGCACCCCTACCGCATGGAGATAAGCATG
GCCACGCAGTCCAGAGAAATCGGCATTCAAGCCAAGAACAAGCCCGGTCACTGGGTGCAAACGGAACGCA
AAGCGCATGAGGCGTGGGCCGGGCTTATTGCGAGGAAACCCACGGCGGCAATGCTGCTGCATCACCTCGT
GGCGCAGATGGGCCACCAGAACGCCGTGGTGGTCAGCCAGAAGACACTTTCCAAGCTCATCGGACGTTCT
TTGCGGACGGTCCAATACGCAGTCAAGGACTTGGTGGCCGAGCGCTGGATCTCCGTCGTGAAGCTCAACG
GCCCCGGCACCGTGTCGGCCTACGTGGTCAATGACCGCGTGGCGTGGGGCCAGCCCCGCGACCAGTTGCG
CCTGTCGGTGTTCAGTGCCGCCGTGGTGGTTGATCACGACGACCAGGACGAATCGCTGTTGGGGCATGGC
GACCTGCGCCGCATCCCGACCCTGTATCCGGGCGAGCAGCAACTACCGACCGGCCCCGGCGAGGAGCCGC
CCAGCCAGCCCGGCATTCCGGGCATGGAACCAGACCTGCCAGCCTTGACCGAAACGGAGGAATGGGAACG
GCGCGGGCAGCAGCGCCTGCCGATGCCCGATGAGCCGTGTTTTCTGGACGATGGCGAGCCGTTGGAGCCG
CCGACACGGGTCACGCTGCCGCGCCGGTAGCACTTGGGTTGCGCAGCAACCCGTAAGTGCGCTGTTCCAG
ACTATCGGCTGTAGCCGCCTCGCCGCCCTATACCTTGTCTGCCTCCCCGCGTTGCGTCGCGGTGCATGGA
GCCGGGCCACCTCGACCTGAATGGAAGCCGGCGGCACCTCGCTAACGGATTCACCGTTTTTATCAGGCTC
TGGGAGGCAGAATAAATGATCATATCGTCAATTATTACCTCCACGGGGAGAGCCTGAGCAAACTGGCCTC
AGGCATTTGAGAAGCACACGGTCACACTGCTTCCGGTAGTCAATAAACCGGTAAACCAGCAATAGACATA
AGCGGCTATTTAACGACCCTGCCCTGAACCGACGACCGGGTCGAATTTGCTTTCGAATTTCTGCCATTCA
TCCGCTTATTATCACTTATTCAGGCGTAGCAACCAGGCGTTTAAGGGCACCAATAACTGCCTTAAAAAAA
TTACGCCCCGCCCTGCCACTCATCGCAGTACGGCCTATTGGTTAAAAAATGAGCTGATTTAACAAAAATT
TAACGCGAATTTTAACAAAATATTAACGCTTACAATTTCCATTCGCCATTCAGGCTGCGCAACTGTTGGG
AAGGGCGATCGGTGCGGGCCTCTTCGCTATTACGCCAGCTGGCGAAAGGGGGATGTGCTGCAAGGCGATT
AAGTTGGGTAACGCCAGGGTTTTCCCAGTCACGACGTTGTAAAACGACGGCCAGTGAGCGCGCGTAATAC
GACTCACTATAGGGCGAATTGGAGCTGGGGCCGCAATTCCCAATTCCCCAGGCATCAAATAAAACGAAAG
GCTCAGTCGAAAGACTGGGCCTTTCGTTTTATCTGTTGTTTGTCGGTGAACGCTCTCCTGAGTAGGACAA
ATCCGCCGGGAGCGGATTTGAACGTTGCGAAGCAACGGCCCGGAGGGTGGCGGGCAGGACGCCCGCCATA
AACTGCCAGGAATTAATTCCCCAGGCATCAAATAAAACGAAAGGCTCAGTCGAAAGACTGGGCCTTTCGT
TTTATCTGTTGTTTGTCGGTGAACGCTCTCCTGAGTAGGACAAATCCGCCGGGAGCGGATTTGAACGTTG
CGAAGCAACGGCCCGGAGGGTGGCGGGCAGGACGCCCGCCATAAACTGCCAGGAATTAATTCCCCAGGCA
TCAAATAAAACGAAAGGCTCAGTCGAAAGACTGGGCCTTTCGTTTTATCTGTTGTTTGTCGGTGAACGCT
CTCCTGAGTAGGACAAATCCGCCGGGAGCGGATTTGAACGTTGCGAAGCAACGGCCCGGAGGGTGGCGGG
CAGGACGCCCGCCATAAACTGCCAGGAATTAATTCCCCAGGCATCAAATAAAACGAAAGGCTCAGTCGAA
AGACTGGGCCTTTCGTTTTATCTGTTGTTTGTCGGTGAACGCTCTCCTGAGTAGGACAAATCCGCCGGGA
GCGGATTTGAACGTTGCGAAGCAACGGCCCGGAGGGTGGCGGGCAGGACGCCCGCCATAAACTGCCAGGA
ATTGGGGATCGGAAGCTTTTGACATAAGCCTGTTCGGTTCGTAAACTGTAATGCAAGTAGCGTATGCGCT
CACGCAACTGGTCCAGAACCTTGACCGAACGCAGCGGTGGTAACGGCGCAGTGGCGGTTTTCATGGCTTG
TTATGACTGTTTTTTTGTACAGTCTATGCCTCGGGCATCCAAGCAGCAAGCGCGTTACGCCGTGGGTCGA
TGTTTGATGTTATGGAGCAGCAACGATGTTACGCAGCAGCAACGATGTTACGCAGCAGGGCAGTCGCCCT
AAAACAAAGTTAGGTGGCTCAAGTATGGGCATCATTCGCACATGTAGGCTCGGCCCTGACCAAGTCAAAT
CCATGCGGGCTGCTCTTGATCTTTTCGGTCGTGAGTTCGGAGACGTAGCCACCTACTCCCAACATCAGCC
GGACTCCGATTACCTCGGGAACTTGCTCCGTAGTAAGACATTCATCGCGCTTGCTGCCTTCGACCAAGAA
GCGGTTGTTGGCGCTCTCGCGGCTTACGTTCTGCCCAAGTTTGAGCAGCCGCGTAGTGAGATCTATATCT
ATGATCTCGCAGTCTCCGGCGAGCACCGGAGGCAGGGCATTGCCACCGCGCTCATCAATCTCCTCAAGCA
TGAGGCCAACGCGCTTGGTGCTTATGTGATCTACGTGCAAGCAGATTACGGTGACGATCCCGCAGTGGCT
CTCTATACAAAGTTGGGCATACGGGAAGAAGTGATGCACTTTGATATCGACCCAAGTACCGCCACCTAAG
ACACCATCGAATGGTGCAAAACCTTTCGCGGTATGGCATGATAGCGCCCGGAAGAGAGTCAATTCAGGGT
GGTGAATGTGAAACCAGTAACGTTATACGATGTCGCAGAGTATGCCGGTGTCTCTTATCAGACCGTTTCC
CGCGTGGTGAACCAGGCCAGCCACGTTTCTGCGAAAACGCGGGAAAAAGTGGAAGCGGCGATGGCGGAGC
TGAATTACATTCCCAACCGCGTGGCACAACAACTGGCGGGCAAACAGTCGTTGCTGATTGGCGTTGCCAC
CTCCAGTCTGGCCCTGCACGCGCCGTCGCAAATTGTCGCGGCGATTAAATCTCGCGCCGATCAACTGGGT
GCCAGCGTGGTGGTGTCGATGGTAGAACGAAGCGGCGTCGAAGCCTGTAAAGCGGCGGTGCACAATCTTC
TCGCGCAACGCGTCAGTGGGCTGATCATTAACTATCCGCTGGATGACCAGGATGCCATTGCTGTGGAAGC
TGCCTGCACTAATGTTCCGGCGTTATTTCTTGATGTCTCTGACCAGACACCCATCAACAGTATTATTTTC
TCCCATGAAGACGGTACGCGACTGGGCGTGGAGCATCTGGTCGCATTGGGTCACCAGCAAATCGCGCTGT
TAGCGGGCCCATTAAGTTCTGTCTCGGCGCGTCTGCGTCTGGCTGGCTGGCATAAATATCTCACTCGCAA
TCAAATTCAGCCGATAGCGGAACGGGAAGGCGACTGGAGTGCCATGTCCGGTTTTCAACAAACCATGCAA
ATGCTGAATGAGGGCATCGTTCCCACTGCGATGCTGGTTGCCAACGATCAGATGGCGCTGGGCGCAATGC
GCGCCATTACCGAGTCCGGGCTGCGCGTTGGTGCGGATATCTCGGTAGTGGGATACGACGATACCGAAGA
CAGCTCATGTTATATCCCGCCGTTAACCACCATCAAACAGGATTTTCGCCTGCTGGGGCAAACCAGCGTG
GACCGCTTGCTGCAACTCTCTCAGGGCCAGGCGGTGAAGGGCAATCAGCTGTTGCCCGTCTCACTGGTGA
AAAGAAAAACCACCCTGGCGCCCAATACGCAAACCGCCTCTCCCCGCGCGTTGGCCGATTCATTAATGCA
GCTGGCACGACAGGTTTCCCGACTGGAAAGCGGGCAGTGAATTCTCACCAATAAAAAACGCCCGGCGGCA
ACCGAGCGTTCTGAACAAATCCAGATGGAGTTCTGAGGTCATTACTGGATCTATCAACAGGAGTCCAAGC
TCAGCTAATTATTACTTGTACAGCTCGTCCATGCCATGTGTAATCCCGGCGGCGGTCACGAACTCCAGCA
GGACCATGTGATCGCGCTTCTCGTTGGGGTCTTTGCTCAGCTTGGACTGATGGCTCAGGTAGTGGTTGTC
GGGCAGCAGCACGGGGCCGTCGCCGATGGGGGTGTTCTGCTGGTAGTGGTCGGCGAGCTGCACGCTGCCG
TCCTCAACGTTGTGGCGGATCTTGAAGTTAGCCTTGATGCAGTTCTTCTGCTTGTCGGCCGTGATATAGA
CGTAGTGGCTGTTGAAGTTGTACTCCAGCTTGTGCCCCAGGATGTTGCCGTCCTCCTTGAAGTCGATGCC
CTTCAGCTCGATGCGGTTCACCAGGGTGTCGCCCTCGAACTTCACCTCGGCGCGGGTCTTGTAGGTACCG
TCGTCCTTGAAAGAGATGGTGCGCTCCTGGACGTAGCCTTCGGGCATGGCGGACTTGAAGAAGTCGTGCT
GCTTCATGTGGTCGGGGTAGCGGCTGAAGCAGGCCACGCCGTAGCCGAAGGTGGTCACGAGGGTGGGCCA
GGGCACGGGCAGCTTGCCGGTGGTGCAGATGAACTTCAGGGTCAGCTTGCCGTTGGTGGCATCGCCCTCG
CCCTCGCCGCGGACGCTGAACTTGTGGCCGTTTACGTCGCCGTCCAGCTCGACCAGGATGGGCACCACCC
CGGTGAACAGCTCCTCGCCCTTGCTCATGCTTAATTTCTCCTCTTTAATTCTAGATGTGTGAAATTGTTA
TCCGCTCACAATTGAATCTAAGTATCATTGTTATCCGCTCACAAGTCAACACTCTTTTTGATAAATTTTC
TCGAGGTGAAGACGAAAGGGCCTCGTGATACGCCTATTTTTATAGGTTAATGTCATGATAATAATGGTTT
CTTAGACGTCAGGTGGCAC
